>Addgene plasmid #242073 | SpG-IP | addgene full sequence | sequence record 489519 | Addgene NGS Result
GGCTCCGGTGCCCGTCAGTGGGCAGAGCGCACATCGCCCACAGTCCCCGAGAAGTTGGGGGGAGGGGTCG
GCAATTGAACCGGTGCCTAGAGAAGGTGGCGCGGGGTAAACTGGGAAAGTGATGTCGTGTACTGGCTCCG
CCTTTTTCCCGAGGGTGGGGGAGAACCGTATATAAGTGCACTAGTCGCCGTGAACGTTCTTTTTCGCAAC
GGGTTTGCCGCCAGAACACAGGTAAGTGCCGTGTGTGGTTCCCGCGGGCCTGGCCTCTTTACGGGTTATG
GCCCTTGCGTGCCTTGAATTACTTCCACCTGGCTGCAGTACGTGATTCTTGATCCCGAGCTTCGGGTTGG
AAGTGGGTGGGAGAGTTCGTGGCCTTGCGCTTAAGGAGCCCCTTCGCCTCGTGCTTGAGTTGTGGCCTGG
CCTGGGCGCTGGGGCCGCCGCGTGCGAATCTGGTGGCACCTTCGCGCCTGTCTCGCTGCTTTCGATAAGT
CTCTAGCCATTTAAAATTTTTGATGACCTGCTGCGACGCTTTTTTTCTGGCAAGATAGTCTTGTAAATGC
GGGCCAAGATCAGCACACTGGTATTTCGGTTTTTGGGGCCGCGGGCGGCGACGGGGCCCGTGCGTCCCAG
CGCACATGTTCGGCGAGGCGGGGCCTGCGAGCGCGGCCACCGAGAATCGGACGGGGGTAGTCTCAAGCTG
CCCGGCCTGCTCTGGTGCCTGGCCTCGCGCCGCCGTGTATCGCCCCGCCCTGGGCGGCAAGGCTGGCCCG
GTCGGCACCAGTTGCGTGAGCGGAAAGATGGCCGCTTCCCGGCCCTGCTGCAGGGAGCACAAAATGGAGG
ACGCGGCGCTCGGGAGAGCGGGCGGGTGAGTCACCCACACAAAGGAAAAGGGCCTTTCCGTCCTCAGCCG
TCGCTTCATGTGACTCCACGGAGTACCGGGCGCCGTCCAGGCACCTCGATTAGTTCTCCAGCTTTTGGAG
TACGTCGTCTTTAGGTTGGGGGGAGGGGTTTTATGCGATGGAGTTTCCCCACACTGAGTGGGTGGAGACT
GAAGTTAGGCCAGCTTGGCACTTGATGTAATTCTCCTTGGAATTTGCCCTTTTTGAGTTTGGATCTTGGT
TCATTCTCAAGCCTCAGACAGTGGTTCAAAGTTTTTTTCTTCCATTTCAGGTGTCGTGAAAACTACCCCT
AAAAGCCAAAAGATCTTTGTCGATCCTACCATCCACTCGACACACCCGCCAGCGGCCGCATGGACAAGAA
GTACAGCATCGGCCTGGACATCGGCACCAACTCTGTGGGCTGGGCCGTGATCACCGACGAGTACAAGGTG
CCCAGCAAGAAATTCAAGGTGCTGGGCAACACCGACCGGCACAGCATCAAGAAGAACCTGATCGGAGCCC
TGCTGTTCGACAGCGGCGAAACAGCCGAGGCCACCCGGCTGAAGAGAACCGCCAGAAGAAGATACACCAG
ACGGAAGAACCGGATCTGCTATCTGCAAGAGATCTTCAGCAACGAGATGGCCAAGGTGGACGACAGCTTC
TTCCACAGACTGGAAGAGTCCTTCCTGGTGGAAGAGGATAAGAAGCACGAGCGGCACCCCATCTTCGGCA
ACATCGTGGACGAGGTGGCCTACCACGAGAAGTACCCCACCATCTACCACCTGAGAAAGAAACTGGTGGA
CAGCACCGACAAGGCCGACCTGCGGCTGATCTATCTGGCCCTGGCCCACATGATCAAGTTCCGGGGCCAC
TTCCTGATCGAGGGCGACCTGAACCCCGACAACAGCGACGTGGACAAGCTGTTCATCCAGCTGGTGCAGA
CCTACAACCAGCTGTTCGAGGAAAACCCCATCAACGCCAGCGGCGTGGACGCCAAGGCCATCCTGTCTGC
CAGACTGAGCAAGAGCAGACGGCTGGAAAATCTGATCGCCCAGCTGCCCGGCGAGAAGAAGAATGGCCTG
TTCGGAAACCTGATTGCCCTGAGCCTGGGCCTGACCCCCAACTTCAAGAGCAACTTCGACCTGGCCGAGG
ATGCCAAACTGCAGCTGAGCAAGGACACCTACGACGACGACCTGGACAACCTGCTGGCCCAGATCGGCGA
CCAGTACGCCGACCTGTTTCTGGCCGCCAAGAACCTGTCCGACGCCATCCTGCTGAGCGACATCCTGAGA
GTGAACACCGAGATCACCAAGGCCCCCCTGAGCGCCTCTATGATCAAGAGATACGACGAGCACCACCAGG
ACCTGACCCTGCTGAAAGCTCTCGTGCGGCAGCAGCTGCCTGAGAAGTACAAAGAGATTTTCTTCGACCA
GAGCAAGAACGGCTACGCCGGCTACATTGACGGCGGAGCCAGCCAGGAAGAGTTCTACAAGTTCATCAAG
CCCATCCTGGAAAAGATGGACGGCACCGAGGAACTGCTCGTGAAGCTGAACAGAGAGGACCTGCTGCGGA
AGCAGCGGACCTTCGACAACGGCAGCATCCCCCACCAGATCCACCTGGGAGAGCTGCACGCCATTCTGCG
GCGGCAGGAAGATTTTTACCCATTCCTGAAGGACAACCGGGAAAAGATCGAGAAGATCCTGACCTTCCGC
ATCCCCTACTACGTGGGCCCTCTGGCCAGGGGAAACAGCAGATTCGCCTGGATGACCAGAAAGAGCGAGG
AAACCATCACCCCCTGGAACTTCGAGGAAGTGGTGGACAAGGGCGCTTCCGCCCAGAGCTTCATCGAGCG
GATGACCAACTTCGATAAGAACCTGCCCAACGAGAAGGTGCTGCCCAAGCACAGCCTGCTGTACGAGTAC
TTCACCGTGTATAACGAGCTGACCAAAGTGAAATACGTGACCGAGGGAATGAGAAAGCCCGCCTTCCTGA
GCGGCGAGCAGAAAAAGGCCATCGTGGACCTGCTGTTCAAGACCAACCGGAAAGTGACCGTGAAGCAGCT
GAAAGAGGACTACTTCAAGAAAATCGAGTGCTTCGACTCCGTGGAAATCTCCGGCGTGGAAGATCGGTTC
AACGCCTCCCTGGGCACATACCACGATCTGCTGAAAATTATCAAGGACAAGGACTTCCTGGACAATGAGG
AAAACGAGGACATTCTGGAAGATATCGTGCTGACCCTGACACTGTTTGAGGACAGAGAGATGATCGAGGA
ACGGCTGAAAACCTATGCCCACCTGTTCGACGACAAAGTGATGAAGCAGCTGAAGCGGCGGAGATACACC
GGCTGGGGCAGGCTGAGCCGGAAGCTGATCAACGGCATCCGGGACAAGCAGTCCGGCAAGACAATCCTGG
ATTTCCTGAAGTCCGACGGCTTCGCCAACAGAAACTTCATGCAGCTGATCCACGACGACAGCCTGACCTT
TAAAGAGGACATCCAGAAAGCCCAGGTGTCCGGCCAGGGCGATAGCCTGCACGAGCACATTGCCAATCTG
GCCGGCAGCCCCGCCATTAAGAAGGGCATCCTGCAGACAGTGAAGGTGGTGGACGAGCTCGTGAAAGTGA
TGGGCCGGCACAAGCCCGAGAACATCGTGATCGAAATGGCCAGAGAGAACCAGACCACCCAGAAGGGACA
GAAGAACAGCCGCGAGAGAATGAAGCGGATCGAAGAGGGCATCAAAGAGCTGGGCAGCCAGATCCTGAAA
GAACACCCCGTGGAAAACACCCAGCTGCAGAACGAGAAGCTGTACCTGTACTACCTGCAGAATGGGCGGG
ATATGTACGTGGACCAGGAACTGGACATCAACCGGCTGTCCGACTACGATGTGGACCATATCGTGCCTCA
GAGCTTTCTGAAGGACGACTCCATCGACAACAAGGTGCTGACCAGAAGCGACAAGAACCGGGGCAAGAGC
GACAACGTGCCCTCCGAAGAGGTCGTGAAGAAGATGAAGAACTACTGGCGGCAGCTGCTGAACGCCAAGC
TGATTACCCAGAGAAAGTTCGACAATCTGACCAAGGCCGAGAGAGGCGGCCTGAGCGAACTGGATAAGGC
CGGCTTCATCAAGAGACAGCTGGTGGAAACCCGGCAGATCACAAAGCACGTGGCACAGATCCTGGACTCC
CGGATGAACACTAAGTACGACGAGAATGACAAGCTGATCCGGGAAGTGAAAGTGATCACCCTGAAGTCCA
AGCTGGTGTCCGATTTCCGGAAGGATTTCCAGTTTTACAAAGTGCGCGAGATCAACAACTACCACCACGC
CCACGACGCCTACCTGAACGCCGTCGTGGGAACCGCCCTGATCAAAAAGTACCCTAAGCTGGAAAGCGAG
TTCGTGTACGGCGACTACAAGGTGTACGACGTGCGGAAGATGATCGCCAAGAGCGAGCAGGAAATCGGCA
AGGCTACCGCCAAGTACTTCTTCTACAGCAACATCATGAACTTTTTCAAGACCGAGATTACCCTGGCCAA
CGGCGAGATCCGGAAGCGGCCTCTGATCGAGACAAACGGCGAAACCGGGGAGATCGTGTGGGATAAGGGC
CGGGATTTTGCCACCGTGCGGAAAGTGCTGAGCATGCCCCAAGTGAATATCGTGAAAAAGACCGAGGTGC
AGACAGGCGGCTTCAGCAAAGAGTCTATCCTGCCCAAGAGGAACAGCGATAAGCTGATCGCCAGAAAGAA
GGACTGGGACCCTAAGAAGTACGGCGGCTTCCTGTGGCCCACCGTGGCCTATTCTGTGCTGGTGGTGGCC
AAAGTGGAAAAGGGCAAGTCCAAGAAACTGAAGAGTGTGAAAGAGCTGCTGGGGATCACCATCATGGAAA
GAAGCAGCTTCGAGAAGAATCCCATCGACTTTCTGGAAGCCAAGGGCTACAAAGAAGTGAAAAAGGACCT
GATCATCAAGCTGCCTAAGTACTCCCTGTTCGAGCTGGAAAACGGCCGGAAGAGAATGCTGGCCTCTGCC
AAGCAGCTGCAGAAGGGAAACGAACTGGCCCTGCCCTCCAAATATGTGAACTTCCTGTACCTGGCCAGCC
ACTATGAGAAGCTGAAGGGCTCCCCCGAGGATAATGAGCAGAAACAGCTGTTTGTGGAACAGCACAAGCA
CTACCTGGACGAGATCATCGAGCAGATCAGCGAGTTCTCCAAGAGAGTGATCCTGGCCGACGCTAATCTG
GACAAAGTGCTGTCCGCCTACAACAAGCACCGGGATAAGCCCATCAGAGAGCAGGCCGAGAATATCATCC
ACCTGTTTACCCTGACCAATCTGGGAGCCCCTGCCGCCTTCAAGTACTTTGACACCACCATCGACCGGAA
GCAGTACAGAAGCACCAAAGAGGTGCTGGACGCCACCCTGATCCACCAGAGCATCACCGGCCTGTACGAG
ACACGGATCGACCTGTCTCAGCTGGGAGGTGACTCTGGAGGATCTGGAGGCAGCAAGAGAACCGCCGATG
GAAGCGAGTTCGAGTCTCCCAAGAAGAAGAGGAAAGTCGGAAGCGGATAAGCTGCCAAGCTTCCGAGCTC
TCGAATTCAAAGGAGGTACCCCCCCCCCCTAACGTTACTGGCCGAAGCCGCTTGGAATAAGGCCGGTGTG
CGTTTGTCTATATGTTATTTTCCACCATATTGCCGTCTTTTGGCAATGTGAGGGCCCGGAAACCTGGCCC
TGTCTTCTTGACGAGCATTCCTAGGGGTCTTTCCCCTCTCGCCAAAGGAATGCAAGGTCTGTTGAATGTC
GTGAAGGAAGCAGTTCCTCTGGAAGCTTCTTGAAGACAAACAACGTCTGTAGCGACCCTTTGCAGGCAGC
GGAACCCCCCACCTGGCGACAGGTGCCTCTGCGGCCAAAAGCCACGTGTATAAGATACACCTGCAAAGGC
GGCACAACCCCAGTGCCACGTTGTGAGTTGGATAGTTGTGGAAAGAGTCAAATGGCTCTCCTCAAGCGTA
TTCAACAAGGGGCTGAAGGATGCCCAGAAGGTACCCCATTGTATGGGATCTGATCTGGGGCCTCGGTGCA
CATGCTTTACATGTGTTTAGTCGAGGTTAAAAAAACGTCTAGGCCCCCCGAACCACGGGGACGTGGTTTT
CCTTTGAAAAACACGATGATAATATGGCCACAACCATGACCGAGTACAAGCCCACGGTGCGCCTCGCCAC
CCGCGACGACGTCCCCAGGGCCGTACGCACCCTCGCCGCCGCGTTCGCCGACTACCCCGCCACGCGCCAC
ACCGTCGATCCGGACCGCCACATCGAGCGGGTCACCGAGCTGCAAGAACTCTTCCTCACGCGCGTCGGGC
TCGACATCGGCAAGGTGTGGGTCGCGGACGACGGCGCCGCGGTGGCGGTCTGGACCACGCCGGAGAGCGT
CGAAGCGGGGGCGGTGTTCGCCGAGATCGGCCCGCGCATGGCCGAGTTGAGCGGTTCCCGGCTGGCCGCG
CAGCAACAGATGGAAGGCCTCCTGGCGCCGCACCGGCCCAAGGAGCCCGCGTGGTTCCTGGCCACCGTCG
GCGTCTCGCCCGACCACCAGGGCAAGGGTCTGGGCAGCGCCGTCGTGCTCCCCGGAGTGGAGGCGGCCGA
GCGCGCCGGGGTGCCCGCCTTCCTGGAGACCTCCGCGCCCCGCAACCTCCCCTTCTACGAGCGGCTCGGC
TTCACCGTCACCGCCGACGTCGAGGTGCCCGAAGGACCGCGCACCTGGTGCATGACCCGCAAGCCCGGTG
CCTGAAAACCCGCTGATCAGCAAAGTCGACAATCAACCTCTGGATTACAAAATTTGTGAAAGATTGACTG
GTATTCTTAACTATGTTGCTCCTTTTACGCTATGTGGATACGCTGCTTTAATGCCTTTGTATCATGCTAT
TGCTTCCCGTATGGCTTTCATTTTCTCCTCCTTGTATAAATCCTGGTTGCTGTCTCTTTATGAGGAGTTG
TGGCCCGTTGTCAGGCAACGTGGCGTGGTGTGCACTGTGTTTGCTGACGCAACCCCCACTGGTTGGGGCA
TTGCCACCACCTGTCAGCTCCTTTCCGGGACTTTCGCTTTCCCCCTCCCTATTGCCACGGCGGAACTCAT
CGCCGCCTGCCTTGCCCGCTGCTGGACAGGGGCTCGGCTGTTGGGCACTGACAATTCCGTGGTGTTGTCG
GGGAAATCATCGTCCTTTCCTTGGCTGCTCGCCTGTGTTGCCACCTGGATTCTGCGCGGGACGTCCTTCT
GCTACGTCCCTTCGGCCCTCAATCCAGCGGACCTTCCTTCCCGCGGCCTGCTGCCGGCTCTGCGGCCTCT
TCCGCGTCTTCGCCTTCGCCCTCAGACGAGTCGGATCTCCCTTTGGGCCGCCTCCCCGCGTCGACTTTAA
GACCAATGACTTACAAGGCAGCTGTAGATCTTAGCCACTTTTTAAAAGAAAAGGGGGGACTGGAAGGGCT
AATTCACTCCCAACGAAGACAAGATCTGCTTTTTGCTTGTACTGGGTCTCTCTGGTTAGACCAGATCTGA
GCCTGGGAGCTCTCTGGCTAACTAGGGAACCCACTGCTTAAGCCTCAATAAAGCTTGCCTTGAGTGCTTC
AAGTAGTGTGTGCCCGTCTGTTGTGTGACTCTGGTAACTAGAGATCCCTCAGACCCTTTTAGTCAGTGTG
GAAAATCTCTAGCAGTACGTATAGTAGTTCATGTCATCTTATTATTCAGTATTTATAACTTGCAAAGAAA
TGAATATCAGAGAGTGAGAGGAACTTGTTTATTGCAGCTTATAATGGTTACAAATAAAGCAATAGCATCA
CAAATTTCACAAATAAAGCATTTTTTTCACTGCATTCTAGTTGTGGTTTGTCCAAACTCATCAATGTATC
TTATCATGTCTGGCTCTAGCTATCCCGCCCCTAACTCCGCCCATCCCGCCCCTAACTCCGCCCAGTTCCG
CCCATTCTCCGCCCCATGGCTGACTAATTTTTTTTATTTATGCAGAGGCCGAGGCCGCCTCGGCCTCTGA
GCTATTCCAGAAGTAGTGAGGAGGCTTTTTTGGAGGCCTAGGGACGTACCCAATTCGCCCTATAGTGAGT
CGTATTACGCGCGCTCACTGGCCGTCGTTTTACACTCACTGCCCGCTTTCCAGTCGGGAAACCTGTCGTG
CCAGCTGCATTAATGAATCGGCCAACGCGCGGGAAGAGGCGGTTTGCGTATTGGGCGCTCTTCCGCTTCC
TCGCTCACTGACTCGCTGCGCTCGGTCGTTCGGCTGCGGCGAGCGGTATCAGCTCACTCAAAGGCGGTAA
TACGGTTATCCACAGAATCAGGGGATAACGCAGGAAAGAACATGTGAGCAAAAGGCCAGCAAAAGGCCAG
GAACCGTAAAAAGGCCGCGTTGCTGGCGTTTTTCCATAGGCTCCGCCCCCCTGACGAGCATCACAAAAAT
CGACGCTCAAGTCAGAGGTGGCGAAACCCGACAGGACTATAAAGATACCAGGCGTTTCCCCCTGGAAGCT
CCCTCGTGCGCTCTCCTGTTCCGACCCTGCCGCTTACCGGATACCTGTCCGCCTTTCTCCCTTCGGGAAG
CGTGGCGCTTTCTCATAGCTCACGCTGTAGGTATCTCAGTTCGGTGTAGGTCGTTCGCTCCAAGCTGGGC
TGTGTGCACGAACCCCCCGTTCAGCCCGACCGCTGCGCCTTATCCGGTAACTATCGTCTTGAGTCCAACC
CGGTAAGACACGACTTATCGCCACTGGCAGCAGCCACTGGTAACAGGATTAGCAGAGCGAGGTATGTAGG
CGGTGCTACAGAGTTCTTGAAGTGGTGGCCTAACTACGGCTACACTAGAAGAACAGTATTTGGTATCTGC
GCTCTGCTGAAGCCAGTTACCTTCGGAAAAAGAGTTGGTAGCTCTTGATCCGGCAAACAAACCACCGCTG
GTAGCGGTGGTTTTTTTGTTTGCAAGCAGCAGATTACGCGCAGAAAAAAAGGATCTCAAGAAGATCCTTT
GATCTTTTCTACGGGGTCTGACACTCAGTGGAACGAAAACTCACGTTAAGGGATTTTGGTCATGAGATTA
TCAAAAAGGATCTTCACCTAGATCCTTTTAAATTAAAAATGAAGTTTTAAATCAATCTAAAGTATATATG
AGTAAACTTGGTCTGACAGTTACCAATGCTTAATCAGTGAGGCACCTATCTCAGCGATCTGTCTATTTCG
TTCATCCATAGTTGCCTGACTCCCCGTCGTGTAGATAACTACGATACGGGAGGGCTTACCATCTGGCCCC
AGTGCTGCAATGATACCGCGAGACCCACGCTCACCGGCTCCAGATTTATCAGCAATAAACCAGCCAGCCG
GAAGGGCCGAGCGCAGAAGTGGTCCTGCAACTTTATCCGCCTCCATCCAGTCTATTAATTGTTGCCGGGA
AGCTAGAGTAAGTAGTTCGCCAGTTAATAGTTTGCGCAACGTTGTTGCCATTGCTACAGGCATCGTGGTG
TCACGCTCGTCGTTTGGTATGGCTTCATTCAGCTCCGGTTCCCAACGATCAAGGCGAGTTACATGATCCC
CCATGTTGTGCAAAAAAGCGGTTAGCTCCTTCGGTCCTCCGATCGTTGTCAGAAGTAAGTTGGCCGCAGT
GTTATCACTCATGGTTATGGCAGCACTGCATAATTCTCTTACTGTCATGCCATCCGTAAGATGCTTTTCT
GTGACTGGTGAGTACTCAACCAAGTCATTCTGAGAATAGTGTATGCGGCGACCGAGTTGCTCTTGCCCGG
CGTCAATACGGGATAATACCGCGCCACATAGCAGAACTTTAAAAGTGCTCATCATTGGAAAACGTTCTTC
GGGGCGAAAACTCTCAAGGATCTTACCGCTGTTGAGATCCAGTTCGATGTAACCCACTCGTGCACCCAAC
TGATCTTCAGCATCTTTTACTTTCACCAGCGTTTCTGGGTGAGCAAAAACAGGAAGGCAAAATGCCGCAA
AAAAGGGAATAAGGGCGACACGGAAATGTTGAATACTCATACTCTTCCTTTTTCAATATTATTGAAGCAT
TTATCAGGGTTATTGTCTCATGAGCGGATACATATTTGAATGTATTTAGAAAAATAAACAAATAGGGGTT
CCGCGCACATTTCCCCGAAAAGTGCCACCTGACGTCGACGGATCGGGAGATCGATCTCCCGATCCCCTAG
GGTCGACTCTCAGTACAATCTGCTCTGATGCCGCTCGACTCTGGCTCTATCGAATCTCCGTCGTTTCGAG
CTTACGCGAACAGCCGTGGCGCTCATTTGCTCGTCGGGCATCGAATCTCGTCAGCTATCGTCAGCTTACC
TTTTTGGCAGCGATCGCGGCTCCCGACATCTTGGACCATTAGCTCCACAGGTATCTTCTTCCCTCTAGTG
GTCATAACAGCAGCTTCAGCTACCTCTCAATTCAAAAAACCCCTCAAGACCCGTTTAGAGGCCCCAAGGG
GTTATGCTATCAATCGTTGCGTTACACACACAAAAAACCAACACACATCCATCTTCGATGGATAGCGATT
TTATTATCTAACTGCTGATCGAGTGTAGCCAGATCTCGTGA
Features (pLannotate 1.2.2; 20 found; start..end, strand, type, name):
      1..1179    +  promoter       EF-1α promoter: strong constitutive promoter for human elongation factor EF-1α
   1250..2968    +  CDS            Cas9(N): N-terminal portion of Streptococcus pyogenes Cas9 (Zetsche et al., 2015)
   2855..5349    +  CDS            Cas9(C) (fragment): C-terminal portion of Streptococcus pyogenes Cas9 (Zetsche et al., 2015)
   5580..6042    +  misc_feature   IRES: internal ribosome entry site (IRES) of the encephalomyocarditis virus (EMCV)
   6056..6655    +  CDS            PuroR: puromycin N-acetyltransferase; pac from Streptomyces alboniger; confers resistance to puromycin
   6681..7269    +  misc_feature   WPRE: woodchuck hepatitis virus posttranscriptional regulatory element
   7320..7339    +  misc_feature   cPPT/CTS (fragment): central polypurine tract and central termination sequence of HIV-1
   7341..7574    +  LTR            3' LTR (ΔU3): self-inactivating 3' long terminal repeat (LTR) from HIV-1
   7652..7773    +  polyA_signal   SV40 poly(A) signal: SV40 polyadenylation signal
   7813..7948    +  rep_origin     SV40 ori: SV40 origin of replication
   7969..7987    -  promoter       T7 promoter: promoter for bacteriophage T7 RNA polymerase
   7995..8014    +  CDS            lacZα (fragment): LacZα fragment of β-galactosidase; lacZ fragment
   8016..8108    -  CDS            lacI (fragment): lac repressor; lacI; The lac repressor binds to the lac operator to inhibit transcription in E. coli. This inhibition can be relieved by adding lactose or isopropyl-β-D-thiogalactopyranoside (IPTG).
   8291..8879    -  rep_origin     ori: high-copy-number ColE1/pMB1/pBR322/pUC origin of replication
   9050..9910    -  CDS            AmpR: β-lactamase; bla; confers resistance to ampicillin, carbenicillin, and related antibiotics
   9911..10015   -  promoter       AmpR promoter: bla
  10086..10114   -  misc_feature   bom (fragment): basis of mobility region from pBR322
  10247..10318   +  misc_feature   5' β-globin insulator: insulator upstream of the human β-globin locus (Farrell et al., 2002)
  10323..10369   -  terminator     T7 terminator: transcription terminator for bacteriophage T7 RNA polymerase
  10387..10435   -  polyA_signal   poly(A) signal: synthetic polyadenylation signal
