[The description below was written by a language model from this plasmid's Addgene catalogue record and pLannotate feature annotations shown in this document.]
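Description:
SpG-IP is a mammalian expression plasmid for the engineered Streptococcus pyogenes Cas9 variant SpG, built on the pEF1a-IP backbone. According to the record, part of the plasmid was derived from a prime-editor SpG construct. The sequenced plasmid is about 10.5 kb. It is propagated in E. coli as a high-copy plasmid through a ColE1/pUC-type origin, with selection by the β-lactamase (AmpR) gene under its native promoter.

The payload is a single bicistronic transcription unit driven by the strong constitutive human EF-1α promoter. The annotation software labels the nuclease as two overlapping pieces, Cas9(N) and Cas9(C), but together these span a contiguous stretch of roughly 4.1 kb, consistent with one full-length Cas9 reading frame rather than a split enzyme. Downstream, an EMCV IRES allows cap-independent translation of puromycin N-acetyltransferase from the same mRNA, so puromycin selection enriches for cells that also express the nuclease. A WPRE follows to enhance transcript stability and expression, and an SV40 polyadenylation signal lies further downstream.

The backbone carries lentiviral remnants, namely a self-inactivating ΔU3 3' LTR and a cPPT fragment. No 5' LTR or packaging signal is annotated, so the feature table does not support its use as a packageable lentiviral vector. An SV40 origin, a β-globin insulator element and small T7, lacZα and lacI fragments are also present. No guide RNA cassette is annotated, so a guide would have to be supplied separately. Nuclear localisation signals and epitope tags are not listed either. The depositor describes the plasmid as the comparison vector for the modified variant SpG_ATH51, that is, the unmodified reference in studies of changes to the PAM-interacting domain.
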