Addgene plasmid #242073: SpG-IP
Purpose: Expresses Cas9-SpG in mammalian cells
Depositing lab: Tobias Cantz. Depositing organization: Medizinische Hochschule Hannover. Publication: PAM-interacting domain turn-helix 51 motifs can improve Cas9-SpRY activity. Eggenschwiler R, Hoffmann T, Dmytrenko O, Opitz M, Ackel-Zakour M, Wang P, McCallan SA, Fraguas-Eggenschwiler M, Niemann H, Patronov A, Beisel CL, Cantz T. Nucleic Acids Res. 2025 Aug 11;53(15):gkaf782. doi: 10.1093/nar/gkaf782. PubMed 40808297.
Backbone
  Vector backbone: pEF1a-IP
  Backbone size w/o insert (bp): 6278
  Vector type: Mammalian Expression, CRISPR
  Selectable markers: Puromycin
Growth in bacteria
  Bacterial resistance: Ampicillin, 100 μg/mL
  Growth temperature: 37°C
  Growth strain: DH5alpha
  Copy number: High Copy
Gene/Insert
  Gene/Insert name: SpG (alt name: Cas9-SpG)
  Species: Synthetic
Resource information
  A portion of this plasmid was derived from a plasmid made by: pCMV-PE2-SpG, Addgene #159978
Terms and licenses: Academic/Nonprofit Terms; Industry Terms: Not Available to Industry
Depositor comments: Comparison vector for 'SpG_ATH51'
How to cite: SpG-IP was a gift from Tobias Cantz (Addgene plasmid # 242073 ; http://n2t.net/addgene:242073 ; RRID:Addgene_242073)
